>Addgene plasmid #131896 | pDONR221_SLC12A1 | addgene full sequence | sequence record 259220 | Addgene NGS Result
CTTTCCTGCGTTATCCCCTGATTCTGTGGATAACCGTATTACCGCCTTTGAGTGAGCTGATACCGCTCGC
CGCAGCCGAACGACCGAGCGCAGCGAGTCAGTGAGCGAGGAAGCGGAAGAGCGCCCAATACGCAAACCGC
CTCTCCCCGCGCGTTGGCCGATTCATTAATGCAGCTGGCACGACAGGTTTCCCGACTGGAAAGCGGGCAG
TGAGCGCAACGCAATTAATACGCGTACCGCTAGCCAGGAAGAGTTTGTAGAAACGCAAAAAGGCCATCCG
TCAGGATGGCCTTCTGCTTAGTTTGATGCCTGGCAGTTTATGGCGGGCGTCCTGCCCGCCACCCTCCGGG
CCGTTGCTTCACAACGTTCAAATCCGCTCCCGGCGGATTTGTCCTACTCAGGAGAGCGTTCACCGACAAA
CAACAGATAAAACGAAAGGCCCAGTCTTCCGACTGAGCCTTTCGTTTTATTTGATGCCTGGCAGTTCCCT
ACTCTCGCGTTAACGCTAGCATGGATGTTTTCCCAGTCACGACGTTGTAAAACGACGGCCAGTCTTAAGC
TCGGGCCCCAAATAATGATTTTATTTTGACTGATAGTGACCTGTTCGTTGCAACACATTGATGAGCAATG
CTTTTTTATAATGCCAACTTTGTACAAAAAAGCAGGCTCCACCATGAGCCTGAACAATAGCTCCAACGTG
TTCCTGGATTCCGTGCCCTCTAACACCAATAGATTTCAGGTGTCCGTGATCAACGAGAATCACGAGTCTA
GCGCCGCCGCCGACGATAATACAGATCCCCCTCACTACGAGGAGACCTCCTTCGGCGACGAGGCACAGAA
GCGGCTGAGAATCTCTTTCAGGCCCGGCAACCAGGAGTGCTATGATAATTTTCTGCAGAGCGGCGAGACC
GCCAAGACAGATGCCTCTTTCCACGCCTACGACAGCCACACCAACACATACTATCTGCAGACATTTGGCC
ACAATACCATGGACGCCGTGCCTAAGATCGAGTACTATCGCAACACCGGCTCCATCTCTGGCCCAAAAGT
GAATCGGCCCTCCCTGCTGGAGATCCACGAGCAGCTGGCCAAGAACGTGGCAGTGACCCCATCCTCTGCC
GACAGGGTGGCAAACGGCGATGGAATCCCTGGCGACGAGCAGGCCGAGAATAAGGAGGACGATCAGGCCG
GCGTGGTGAAGTTCGGCTGGGTGAAGGGCGTGCTGGTGAGATGCATGCTGAACATCTGGGGCGTGATGCT
GTTTATCAGGCTGAGCTGGATCGTGGGAGAGGCAGGAATCGGACTGGGCGTGCTGATCATCCTGCTGTCC
ACCATGGTGACATCTATCACCGGCCTGAGCACATCCGCCATCGCCACCAATGGCTTCGTGAGAGGCGGCG
GCGCCTACTATCTGATCTCTAGGAGCCTGGGCCCTGAGTTTGGCGGCTCCATCGGCCTGATCTTCGCCTT
TGCCAACGCAGTGGCAGTGGCAATGTACGTGGTGGGCTTCGCCGAGACCGTGGTGGATCTGCTGAAGGAG
TCCGACTCTATGATGGTGGATCCAACAAATGACATCCGGATCATCGGCTCTATCACCGTGGTCATCCTGC
TGGGCATCAGCGTGGCAGGAATGGAGTGGGAGGCAAAGGCCCAGGTCATCCTGCTGGTCATCCTGCTGAT
CGCCATCGCCAACTTCTTTATCGGCACCGTGATCCCTTCCAACAATGAGAAGAAGTCTAGAGGCTTCTTT
AACTATCAGGCCTCTATCTTCGCCGAGAATTTTGGCCCCAGGTTCACCAAGGGCGAGGGCTTCTTTAGCG
TGTTCGCCATCTTCTTTCCTGCAGCAACAGGAATCCTGGCAGGAGCAAATATCAGCGGCGACCTGGAGGA
TCCTCAGGACGCAATCCCAAGGGGAACCATGCTGGCCATCTTTATCACCACAGTGGCCTACCTGGGAGTG
GCAATCTGCGTGGGAGCATGCGTGGTGCGGGATGCCACAGGCAACATGAATGACACCATCATCTCCGGCA
TGAACTGCAATGGCTCTGCCGCCTGTGGCCTGGGCTATGATTTCAGCAGGTGCCGCCACGAGCCATGTCA
GTACGGCCTGATGAACAATTTTCAGGTCATGAGCATGGTGTCCGGATTCGGACCACTGATCACAGCAGGC
ATCTTTTCCGCCACCCTGAGCTCCGCCCTGGCATCTCTGGTGAGCGCCCCAAAGGTGTTTCAGGCCCTGT
GCAAGGACAACATCTACAAGGCCCTGCAGTTCTTTGCCAAGGGCTATGGCAAGAACAATGAGCCTCTGAG
AGGCTACATCCTGACCTTTCTGATCGCCATGGCCTTCATCCTGATCGCCGAGCTGAACACAATCGCCCCA
ATCATCAGCAATTTCTTTCTGGCCTCCTATGCCCTGATCAATTTCTCCTGTTTTCACGCCTCTTACGCCA
AGAGCCCTGGCTGGAGGCCAGCCTACGGCATCTATAACATGTGGGTGTCTCTGTTCGGCGCCGTGCTGTG
CTGTGCCGTGATGTTTGTGATCAATTGGTGGGCCGCCGTGATCACATATGTGATCGAGTTCTTTCTGTAC
GTGTATGTGACCTGCAAGAAGCCCGATGTGAACTGGGGCTCTAGCACACAGGCCCTGTCCTACGTGTCTG
CCCTGGATAACGCCCTGGAGCTGACCACAGTGGAGGACCACGTGAAGAATTTCCGCCCTCAGTGTATCGT
GCTGACAGGAGGACCAATGACCAGGCCTGCCCTGCTGGACATCACACACGCCTTCACCAAGAATTCTGGC
CTGTGCATCTGCTGTGAGGTGTTTGTGGGCCCTAGAAAGCTGTGCGTGAAGGAGATGAACAGCGGCATGG
CCAAGAAGCAGGCCTGGCTGATCAAGAATAAGATCAAGGCCTTCTACGCAGCAGTGGCAGCAGATTGCTT
TAGGGACGGCGTGCGCAGCCTGCTGCAGGCATCCGGCCTGGGCCGCATGAAGCCTAACACCCTGGTCATC
GGCTATAAGAAGAATTGGCGGAAGGCCCCACTGACAGAGATCGAGAACTACGTGGGCATCATCCACGATG
CCTTCGACTTTGAGATCGGCGTGGTCATCGTGCGGATCTCTCAGGGCTTCGATATCAGCCAGGTGCTGCA
GGTGCAGGAGGAGCTGGAGCGGCTGGAGCAGGAGAGACTGGCCCTGGAGGCCACCATCAAGGACAACGAG
TGTGAGGAGGAGAGCGGAGGAATCAGGGGACTGTTTAAGAAGGCCGGCAAGCTGAATATCACCAAGACCA
CACCAAAGAAGGACGGCTCCATCAACACAAGCCAGTCCATGCACGTGGGCGAGTTCAATCAGAAGCTGGT
GGAGGCCTCTACACAGTTCAAGAAGAAGCAGGAGAAGGGCACCATCGACGTGTGGTGGCTGTTCGACGAT
GGCGGCCTGACACTGCTGATCCCCTATATCCTGACCCTGAGGAAGAAGTGGAAGGACTGCAAGCTGCGCA
TCTACGTGGGCGGCAAGATCAACCGGATCGAGGAGGAGAAGATCGTGATGGCCAGCCTGCTGTCCAAGTT
TAGAATCAAGTTCGCCGATATCCACATCATCGGCGACATCAACATCAGGCCAAATAAGGAGAGCTGGAAG
GTGTTTGAGGAGATGATCGAGCCCTATCGCCTGCACGAGTCCTGTAAGGATCTGACCACAGCCGAGAAGC
TGAAGCGGGAGACACCATGGAAGATCACCGACGCCGAGCTGGAGGCCGTGAAGGAGAAGAGCTACCGGCA
GGTGAGACTGAACGAGCTGCTGCAGGAGCACAGCAGAGCCGCCAATCTGATCGTGCTGTCCCTGCCAGTG
GCAAGGAAGGGATCTATCAGCGACCTGCTGTATATGGCCTGGCTGGAGATCCTGACCAAGAACCTGCCAC
CCGTGCTGCTGGTGCGGGGCAACCACAAGAATGTGCTGACATTCTACTCCGACCCAGCTTTCTTGTACAA
AGTTGGCATTATAAGAAAGCATTGCTTATCAATTTGTTGCAACGAACAGGTCACTATCAGTCAAAATAAA
ATCATTATTTGCCATCCAGCTGATATCCCCTATAGTGAGTCGTATTACATGGTCATAGCTGTTTCCTGGC
AGCTCTGGCCCGTGTCTCAAAATCTCTGATGTTACATTGCACAAGATAAAAATATATCATCATGAACAAT
AAAACTGTCTGCTTACATAAACAGTAATACAAGGGGTGTTATGAGCCATATTCAACGGGAAACGTCGAGG
CCGCGATTAAATTCCAACATGGATGCTGATTTATATGGGTATAAATGGGCTCGCGATAATGTCGGGCAAT
CAGGTGCGACAATCTATCGCTTGTATGGGAAGCCCGATGCGCCAGAGTTGTTTCTGAAACATGGCAAAGG
TAGCGTTGCCAATGATGTTACAGATGAGATGGTCAGACTAAACTGGCTGACGGAATTTATGCCTCTTCCG
ACCATCAAGCATTTTATCCGTACTCCTGATGATGCATGGTTACTCACCACTGCGATCCCCGGAAAAACAG
CATTCCAGGTATTAGAAGAATATCCTGATTCAGGTGAAAATATTGTTGATGCGCTGGCAGTGTTCCTGCG
CCGGTTGCATTCGATTCCTGTTTGTAATTGTCCTTTTAACAGCGATCGCGTATTTCGTCTCGCTCAGGCG
CAATCACGAATGAATAACGGTTTGGTTGATGCGAGTGATTTTGATGACGAGCGTAATGGCTGGCCTGTTG
AACAAGTCTGGAAAGAAATGCATAAACTTTTGCCATTCTCACCGGATTCAGTCGTCACTCATGGTGATTT
CTCACTTGATAACCTTATTTTTGACGAGGGGAAATTAATAGGTTGTATTGATGTTGGACGAGTCGGAATC
GCAGACCGATACCAGGATCTTGCCATCCTATGGAACTGCCTCGGTGAGTTTTCTCCTTCATTACAGAAAC
GGCTTTTTCAAAAATATGGTATTGATAATCCTGATATGAATAAATTGCAGTTTCATTTGATGCTCGATGA
GTTTTTCTAATCAGAATTGGTTAATTGGTTGTAACACTGGCAGAGCATTACGCTGACTTGACGGGACGGC
GCAAGCTCATGACCAAAATCCCTTAACGTGAGTTACGCGTCGTTCCACTGAGCGTCAGACCCCGTAGAAA
AGATCAAAGGATCTTCTTGAGATCCTTTTTTTCTGCGCGTAATCTGCTGCTTGCAAACAAAAAAACCACC
GCTACCAGCGGTGGTTTGTTTGCCGGATCAAGAGCTACCAACTCTTTTTCCGAAGGTAACTGGCTTCAGC
AGAGCGCAGATACCAAATACTGTTCTTCTAGTGTAGCCGTAGTTAGGCCACCACTTCAAGAACTCTGTAG
CACCGCCTACATACCTCGCTCTGCTAATCCTGTTACCAGTGGCTGCTGCCAGTGGCGATAAGTCGTGTCT
TACCGGGTTGGACTCAAGACGATAGTTACCGGATAAGGCGCAGCGGTCGGGCTGAACGGGGGGTTCGTGC
ACACAGCCCAGCTTGGAGCGAACGACCTACACCGAACTGAGATACCTACAGCGTGAGCTATGAGAAAGCG
CCACGCTTCCCGAAGGGAGAAAGGCGGACAGGTATCCGGTAAGCGGCAGGGTCGGAACAGGAGAGCGCAC
GAGGGAGCTTCCAGGGGGAAACGCCTGGTATCTTTATAGTCCTGTCGGGTTTCGCCACCTCTGACTTGAG
CGTCGATTTTTGTGATGCTCGTCAGGGGGGCGGAGCCTATGGAAAAACGCCAGCAACGCGGCCTTTTTAC
GGTTCCTGGCCTTTTGCTGGCCTTTTGCTCACATGTT
Features (pLannotate 1.2.2; 10 found; start..end, strand, type, name):
    121..213     +  CDS            lacI (fragment): lac repressor; lacI; The lac repressor binds to the lac operator to inhibit transcription in E. coli. This inhibition can be relieved by adding lactose or isopropyl-β-D-thiogalactopyranoside (IPTG).
    268..295     -  terminator     rrnB T2 terminator: transcription terminator T2 from the E. coli rrnB gene
    427..470     +  terminator     rrnB T1 terminator: Escherichia coli rrnB; transcription terminator T1 from the E. coli rrnB gene
    517..553     -  CDS            lacZα (fragment): LacZα fragment of β-galactosidase; lacZ fragment
    569..668     +  protein_bind   attL1: mutant version of attL; recombination site for the Gateway® LR reaction LR Clonase™
    674..3970    +  CDS            SLC12A1: S12A1_HUMAN - Also known as NKCC2. Experimental evidence at protein level: Swiss-Prot protein existence level 1. Renal sodium, potassium and chloride ion cotransporter that mediates the transepithelial NaCl reabsorption in the thick ascending limb and plays an essential role in the urinary concentration and volume regulation. Electrically silent transporter system. From Homo sapiens (Human).
   3972..4071    -  protein_bind   attL2: mutant version of attL; recombination site for the Gateway® LR reaction LR Clonase™
   4089..4107    -  promoter       T7 promoter: promoter for bacteriophage T7 RNA polymerase
   4241..5050    +  CDS            KanR: aminoglycoside phosphotransferase; aph(3')-Ia; confers resistance to kanamycin in bacteria or G418 (Geneticin®) in eukaryotes
   5197..5785    +  rep_origin     ori: high-copy-number ColE1/pMB1/pBR322/pUC origin of replication
