[The description below was written by a language model from this plasmid's Addgene catalogue record and pLannotate feature annotations shown in this document.]
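Description:
pDONR221_SLC12A1 is a Gateway entry clone built on the pDONR221 backbone, carrying a codon-optimized open reading frame for human SLC12A1 (also known as NKCC2 or BSC1). It is propagated in E. coli from a high-copy ColE1/pUC-type origin of replication and selected with kanamycin through an aminoglycoside phosphotransferase (KanR) cassette. The sequenced plasmid is about 5.8 kb, consistent with a 3,297 bp insert in a backbone of roughly 2.5 kb.

The SLC12A1 coding sequence sits directly between attL1 and attL2 sites, the recombination sites used by LR Clonase to transfer an insert directionally into any attR-containing destination vector. Upstream of attL1 lie the rrnB T1 and T2 transcription terminators, which insulate the insert from read-through transcription in bacteria. Short lacI and lacZα fragments are backbone remnants with no functional role. A T7 promoter lies just beyond attL2 in reverse orientation, pointing back toward the insert, and M13 forward and reverse primer sites flank the cassette for sequence verification. Although the catalogue lists the vector type as mammalian expression, the feature table shows no eukaryotic promoter or polyadenylation signal, so the plasmid does not drive expression in mammalian cells. It is a shuttle intermediate whose ORF must be moved into an expression vector. The record does not state any epitope tag, or whether a stop codon is retained.

The encoded protein is the renal sodium-potassium-chloride cotransporter that mediates NaCl reabsorption in the thick ascending limb of the kidney. The clone belongs to a consortium-wide collection of solute carrier ORFs intended for subcloning into custom expression vectors for transporter research and drug discovery.
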