Addgene plasmid #131896: pDONR221_SLC12A1
Purpose: Gateway entry clone with codon-optimized ORF sequence for subcloning into custom expression vectors
Depositing lab: RESOLUTE Consortium & Giulio Superti-Furga. Depositing organization: CeMM Research Center for Molecular Medicine. Publication: The RESOLUTE consortium: unlocking SLC transporters for drug discovery. Superti-Furga G, Lackner D, Wiedmer T, Ingles-Prieto A, Barbosa B, Girardi E, Goldmann U, Gurtl B, Klavins K, Klimek C, Lindinger S, Lineiro-Retes E, Muller AC, Onstein S, Redinger G, Reil D, Sedlyarov V, Wolf G, Crawford M, Everley R, ... Steppan CM. Nat Rev Drug Discov. 2020 Jul;19(7):429-430. doi: 10.1038/d41573-020-00056-6. PubMed 32265506.
Backbone
  Vector backbone: pDONR221
  Backbone manufacturer: Thermo Fisher Scientific
  Backbone size w/o insert (bp): 2550
  Vector type: Mammalian Expression
Growth in bacteria
  Bacterial resistance: Kanamycin, 50 μg/mL
  Growth temperature: 37°C
  Growth strain: Stbl3
  Copy number: High Copy
Gene/Insert
  Gene/Insert name: SLC12A1 (alt name: NKCC2)
  Species: H. sapiens (human)
  Insert size (bp): 3297
  Entrez Gene: SLC12A1 (a.k.a. BSC1, NKCC2)
  Cloning method: Gateway Cloning
  Sequencing primers: 5′ M13-fwd; 3′ M13-rev
Terms and licenses: Academic/Nonprofit Terms; Industry Terms
Depositor comments: For more information on the full Resolute plasmid collection, please see www.addgene.org/depositor-collections/re-solute/. Please provide your feedback on this plasmid to the RESOLUTE consortium by filling out their RESOLUTE repository feedback form: https://forms.office.com/Pages/ResponsePage.aspx?id=0e05yklzmkS7rjFGQL4N7z4feCLQvEJAmVcOCM_u885UN1JJRko0Ukg4TVQwNTZLOUxPQVJWT1NHUCQlQCN0PWcu
How to cite: pDONR221_SLC12A1 was a gift from RESOLUTE Consortium & Giulio Superti-Furga (Addgene plasmid # 131896 ; http://n2t.net/addgene:131896 ; RRID:Addgene_131896)
