>Addgene plasmid #131896 | pDONR221_SLC12A1 | depositor partial sequence | sequence record 253192 | Codon-optimized ORF of SLC12A1
ATGAGCCTGAACAATAGCTCCAACGTGTTCCTGGATTCCGTGCCCTCTAACACCAATAGATTTCAGGTGT
CCGTGATCAACGAGAATCACGAGTCTAGCGCCGCCGCCGACGATAATACAGATCCCCCTCACTACGAGGA
GACCTCCTTCGGCGACGAGGCACAGAAGCGGCTGAGAATCTCTTTCAGGCCCGGCAACCAGGAGTGCTAT
GATAATTTTCTGCAGAGCGGCGAGACCGCCAAGACAGATGCCTCTTTCCACGCCTACGACAGCCACACCA
ACACATACTATCTGCAGACATTTGGCCACAATACCATGGACGCCGTGCCTAAGATCGAGTACTATCGCAA
CACCGGCTCCATCTCTGGCCCAAAAGTGAATCGGCCCTCCCTGCTGGAGATCCACGAGCAGCTGGCCAAG
AACGTGGCAGTGACCCCATCCTCTGCCGACAGGGTGGCAAACGGCGATGGAATCCCTGGCGACGAGCAGG
CCGAGAATAAGGAGGACGATCAGGCCGGCGTGGTGAAGTTCGGCTGGGTGAAGGGCGTGCTGGTGAGATG
CATGCTGAACATCTGGGGCGTGATGCTGTTTATCAGGCTGAGCTGGATCGTGGGAGAGGCAGGAATCGGA
CTGGGCGTGCTGATCATCCTGCTGTCCACCATGGTGACATCTATCACCGGCCTGAGCACATCCGCCATCG
CCACCAATGGCTTCGTGAGAGGCGGCGGCGCCTACTATCTGATCTCTAGGAGCCTGGGCCCTGAGTTTGG
CGGCTCCATCGGCCTGATCTTCGCCTTTGCCAACGCAGTGGCAGTGGCAATGTACGTGGTGGGCTTCGCC
GAGACCGTGGTGGATCTGCTGAAGGAGTCCGACTCTATGATGGTGGATCCAACAAATGACATCCGGATCA
TCGGCTCTATCACCGTGGTCATCCTGCTGGGCATCAGCGTGGCAGGAATGGAGTGGGAGGCAAAGGCCCA
GGTCATCCTGCTGGTCATCCTGCTGATCGCCATCGCCAACTTCTTTATCGGCACCGTGATCCCTTCCAAC
AATGAGAAGAAGTCTAGAGGCTTCTTTAACTATCAGGCCTCTATCTTCGCCGAGAATTTTGGCCCCAGGT
TCACCAAGGGCGAGGGCTTCTTTAGCGTGTTCGCCATCTTCTTTCCTGCAGCAACAGGAATCCTGGCAGG
AGCAAATATCAGCGGCGACCTGGAGGATCCTCAGGACGCAATCCCAAGGGGAACCATGCTGGCCATCTTT
ATCACCACAGTGGCCTACCTGGGAGTGGCAATCTGCGTGGGAGCATGCGTGGTGCGGGATGCCACAGGCA
ACATGAATGACACCATCATCTCCGGCATGAACTGCAATGGCTCTGCCGCCTGTGGCCTGGGCTATGATTT
CAGCAGGTGCCGCCACGAGCCATGTCAGTACGGCCTGATGAACAATTTTCAGGTCATGAGCATGGTGTCC
GGATTCGGACCACTGATCACAGCAGGCATCTTTTCCGCCACCCTGAGCTCCGCCCTGGCATCTCTGGTGA
GCGCCCCAAAGGTGTTTCAGGCCCTGTGCAAGGACAACATCTACAAGGCCCTGCAGTTCTTTGCCAAGGG
CTATGGCAAGAACAATGAGCCTCTGAGAGGCTACATCCTGACCTTTCTGATCGCCATGGCCTTCATCCTG
ATCGCCGAGCTGAACACAATCGCCCCAATCATCAGCAATTTCTTTCTGGCCTCCTATGCCCTGATCAATT
TCTCCTGTTTTCACGCCTCTTACGCCAAGAGCCCTGGCTGGAGGCCAGCCTACGGCATCTATAACATGTG
GGTGTCTCTGTTCGGCGCCGTGCTGTGCTGTGCCGTGATGTTTGTGATCAATTGGTGGGCCGCCGTGATC
ACATATGTGATCGAGTTCTTTCTGTACGTGTATGTGACCTGCAAGAAGCCCGATGTGAACTGGGGCTCTA
GCACACAGGCCCTGTCCTACGTGTCTGCCCTGGATAACGCCCTGGAGCTGACCACAGTGGAGGACCACGT
GAAGAATTTCCGCCCTCAGTGTATCGTGCTGACAGGAGGACCAATGACCAGGCCTGCCCTGCTGGACATC
ACACACGCCTTCACCAAGAATTCTGGCCTGTGCATCTGCTGTGAGGTGTTTGTGGGCCCTAGAAAGCTGT
GCGTGAAGGAGATGAACAGCGGCATGGCCAAGAAGCAGGCCTGGCTGATCAAGAATAAGATCAAGGCCTT
CTACGCAGCAGTGGCAGCAGATTGCTTTAGGGACGGCGTGCGCAGCCTGCTGCAGGCATCCGGCCTGGGC
CGCATGAAGCCTAACACCCTGGTCATCGGCTATAAGAAGAATTGGCGGAAGGCCCCACTGACAGAGATCG
AGAACTACGTGGGCATCATCCACGATGCCTTCGACTTTGAGATCGGCGTGGTCATCGTGCGGATCTCTCA
GGGCTTCGATATCAGCCAGGTGCTGCAGGTGCAGGAGGAGCTGGAGCGGCTGGAGCAGGAGAGACTGGCC
CTGGAGGCCACCATCAAGGACAACGAGTGTGAGGAGGAGAGCGGAGGAATCAGGGGACTGTTTAAGAAGG
CCGGCAAGCTGAATATCACCAAGACCACACCAAAGAAGGACGGCTCCATCAACACAAGCCAGTCCATGCA
CGTGGGCGAGTTCAATCAGAAGCTGGTGGAGGCCTCTACACAGTTCAAGAAGAAGCAGGAGAAGGGCACC
ATCGACGTGTGGTGGCTGTTCGACGATGGCGGCCTGACACTGCTGATCCCCTATATCCTGACCCTGAGGA
AGAAGTGGAAGGACTGCAAGCTGCGCATCTACGTGGGCGGCAAGATCAACCGGATCGAGGAGGAGAAGAT
CGTGATGGCCAGCCTGCTGTCCAAGTTTAGAATCAAGTTCGCCGATATCCACATCATCGGCGACATCAAC
ATCAGGCCAAATAAGGAGAGCTGGAAGGTGTTTGAGGAGATGATCGAGCCCTATCGCCTGCACGAGTCCT
GTAAGGATCTGACCACAGCCGAGAAGCTGAAGCGGGAGACACCATGGAAGATCACCGACGCCGAGCTGGA
GGCCGTGAAGGAGAAGAGCTACCGGCAGGTGAGACTGAACGAGCTGCTGCAGGAGCACAGCAGAGCCGCC
AATCTGATCGTGCTGTCCCTGCCAGTGGCAAGGAAGGGATCTATCAGCGACCTGCTGTATATGGCCTGGC
TGGAGATCCTGACCAAGAACCTGCCACCCGTGCTGCTGGTGCGGGGCAACCACAAGAATGTGCTGACATT
CTACTCC
